>Addgene plasmid #24070 | mCD4 e/p Sal-(hCD2) | addgene partial sequence | sequence record 29961 | 24070 with hCD2-R (TGGTTTTGAGACCCTCTCTTG)
TTTTTTCCTTTTGTATCATATATTGATACCTTGTAGATATCCTGATCATCGGTCTTCAGATGCTTAATTT
TCAGAGTTCCATTTTTAAATAGCTTATATGTATCTTTTTCCTTGAAAGTCTCTTTCTCTTTTCTGAATTG
TGCAATCTTTTTCTTGTCTGAAGTTTTTTCCCATTTTATATCGTCAATATCATCACTCATTTGAAAACTA
GGAATGTCCAAGTTGATGTCCTGACCCAAGGCACCCCAGGTTTCCAAGGCATTCGTAATCTCTTTGGAGA
CTGCACCTTTGGAAGAAACATTGAAAATCAGAAGGAAGCTGGCTACAAATTTACATGGAAAGCTCATCTT
AGGCTTTAGAGCACAATGGATCTCGAGGTCGAGGGATCTCTAGTCGACTCCTTGAGCTCTTGTTGGTTGG
GAATCTGAGCCTACAAAAATGTCAGGGGCGGAGGAAGATAGAAATCATCAGTCTTCAGGTATTCCTTGGG
CCTGGGGCACACAAGAACTCTTTCTCTTCCTCAGGACCTTGATAACCAACCCAGAGAACATTATCTGCAT
ACACAAAAGTGGGCACCCTGCAGTAATGCACCCCCAAAGGTCCTGCCAAACTAAGACTGTGATGTCANNN
NNNNANANAGCANTTNAANACATCCTGAGCAATAGCAGCAGTGCATGACAGAGACCCAGAAATAAGTATA
TTCCTGGGTGTCAAGACAAACTACGGTTTA
