[The description below was written by a language model from this plasmid's Addgene catalogue record.]
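Description:
mCD4 e/p Sal-(hCD2) is a mammalian expression plasmid in which human CD2 (also known as LFA-2, SRBC or T11) is placed under the control of mouse CD4 regulatory sequences. The backbone, named mCD4 e/p, is recorded as about 10.2 kb without the insert. Its name suggests that it carries the murine CD4 enhancer and promoter, although the record explicitly mentions only the mCD4 promoter, which is listed in the tag field as lying at the N-terminal (upstream) side of the insert rather than being a true protein fusion. The CD2 fragment was introduced by restriction cloning between an EcoRI site, which was destroyed in the process, and an Asp718 site whose status after cloning is not recorded. The "Sal" in the name probably refers to a SalI site, but the record does not explain its role. The plasmid is propagated in E. coli under ampicillin selection. The origin of replication and copy number are not stated, no mammalian selection marker is listed, and no feature table is available to confirm the exact arrangement of elements.

Human CD2 is a cell-surface glycoprotein that can be detected with species-specific antibodies, so here it most plausibly serves as a surface reporter that reads out the activity of the CD4 regulatory elements driving it. The associated publication concerns a lineage-specific transcriptional silencer that controls CD4 expression during T lymphocyte development. This fits use of the construct as a reporter for mapping cis-acting elements that restrict CD4 transcription to particular T cell subsets, and possibly as a parent into which candidate regulatory fragments could be inserted. The record itself does not specify the experimental system or delivery route.
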