Addgene plasmid #24070: mCD4 e/p Sal-(hCD2)
Depositing lab: Dan Littman. Depositing organization: NYU Grossman School of Medicine. Publication: A lineage-specific transcriptional silencer regulates CD4 gene expression during T lymphocyte development. Sawada S, Scarborough JD, Killeen N, Littman DR. Cell. 1994 Jun 17. 77(6):917-29. 10.1016/0092-8674(94)90140-6 PubMed 8004678.
Backbone
  Vector backbone: mCD4 e/p
  Backbone size w/o insert (bp): 10200
  Vector type: Mammalian Expression
Growth in bacteria
  Bacterial resistance: Ampicillin, 100 μg/mL
  Growth temperature: 37°C
  Growth strain: DH5alpha
  Copy number: Unknown
Gene/Insert
  Gene/Insert name: CD2
  Species: H. sapiens (human)
  Entrez Gene: CD2 (a.k.a. LFA-2, SRBC, T11)
  Tag / fusion protein: mCD 4 promoter (N terminal on insert)
  Cloning method: Restriction Enzyme; 5′ cloning site EcoRI (destroyed during cloning); 3′ cloning site Asp718 (unknown if destroyed)
  Sequencing primers: 5′ hCD2-F
Terms and licenses: Academic/Nonprofit Terms; Industry Terms: Not Available to Industry
How to cite: mCD4 e/p Sal-(hCD2) was a gift from Dan Littman (Addgene plasmid # 24070 ; http://n2t.net/addgene:24070 ; RRID:Addgene_24070)
